>Addgene plasmid #72477 | pJK436 | depositor full sequence | sequence record 134619 | pJK436 sequence 6392 bps
TGGCGAATGGG
[124 nt withheld, positions 12-135]
C
[91 nt withheld, positions 137-227]
A
[49 nt withheld, positions 229-277]
CCTTTGACGTTGGAGTCCACGTTCTTT
[37 nt withheld, positions 305-341]
ACCCTATCTCGGTCTATTCTTTTGATTTATAAGGGATTTTGCCGATTTCGGCCTATTGGTTAAAAAATGA
GCTGATTTAACAAAAATTTAACGCGAATTTTAACAAAATATTAACGTTTACAATTTCAGGTGGCACTTTT
CGGGGAAATGTGCGCGGAACCCCTATTTGTTTATTTTTCTAAATACATTCAAATATGTATCCGCTCATGA
ATTAATTCTTAGAAAAACTCATCGAGCATCAAATGAAACTGCAATTTATTCATATCAGGATTATCAATAC
CATATTTTTGAAAAAGCCGTTTCTGTAATGAAGGAGAAAACTCACCGAGGCAGTTCCATAGGATGGCAAG
ATCCTGGTATCGGTCTGCGATTCCGACTCGTCCAACATCAATACAACCTATTAATTTCCCCTCGTCAAAA
ATAAGGTTATCAAGTGAGAAATCACCATGAGTGACGACTGAATCCGGTGAGAATGGCAAAAGTTTATGCA
TTTCTTTCCAGACTTGTTCAACAGGCCAGCCATTACGCTCGTCATCAAAATCACTCGCATCAACCAAACC
GTTATTCATTCGTGATTGCGCCTGAGCGAGACGAAATACGCGATCGCTGTTAAAAGGACAATTACAAACA
GGAATCGAATGCAACCGGCGCAGGAACACTGCCAGCGCATCAACAATATTTTCACCTGAATCAGGATATT
CTTCTAATACCTGGAATGCTGTTTTCCCGGGGATCGCAGTGGTGAGTAACCATGCATCATCAGGAGTACG
GATAAAATGCTTGATGGTCGGAAGAGGCATAAATTCCGTCAGCCAGTTTAGTCTGACCATCTCATCTGTA
ACATCATTGGCAACGCTACCTTTGCCATGTTTCAGAAACAACTCTGGCGCATCGGGCTTCCCATACAATC
GATAGATTGTCGCACCTGATTGCCCGACATTATCGCGAGCCCATTTATACCCATATAAATCAGCATCCAT
GTTGGAATTTAATCGCGGCCTAGAGCAAGACGTTTCCCGTTGAATATGGCTCATAACACCCCTTGTATTA
CTGTTTATGTAAGCAGACAGTTTTATTGTTCATGACCAAAATCCCTTAACGTGAGTTTTCGTTCCACTGA
GCGTCAGACCCCGTAGAAAAGATCAAAGGATCTTCTTGAGATCCTTTTTTTCTGCGCGTAATCTGCTGCT
TGCAAACAAAAAAACCACCGCTACCAGCGGTGGTTTGTTTGCCGGATCAAGAGCTACCAACTCTTTTTCC
GAAGGTAACTGGCTTCAGCAGAGCGCAGATACCAAATACTGTCCTTCTAGTGTAGCCGTAGTTAGGCCAC
CACTTCAAGAACTCTGTAGCACCGCCTACATACCTCGCTCTGCTAATCCTGTTACCAGTGGCTGCTGCCA
GTGGCGATAAGTCGTGTCTTACCGGGTTGGACTCAAGACGATAGTTACCGGATAAGGCGCAGCGGTCGGG
CTGAACGGGGGGTTCGTGCACACAGCCCAGCTTGGAGCGAACGACCTACACCGAACTGAGATACCTACAG
CGTGAGCTATGAGAAAGCGCCACGCTTCCCGAAGGGAGAAAGGCGGACAGGTATCCGGTAAGCGGCAGGG
TCGGAACAGGAGAGCGCACGAGGGAGCTTCCAGGGGGAAACGCCTGGTATCTTTATAGTCCTGTCGGGTT
TCGCCACCTCTGACTTGAGCGTCGATTTTTGTGATGCTCGTCAGGGGGGCGGAGCCTATGGAAAAACGCC
AGCAACGCGGCCTTTTTACGGTTCCTGGCCTTTTGCTGGCCTTTTGCTCACATGTTCTTTCCTGCGTTAT
CCCCTGATTCTGTGGATAACCGTATTACCGCCTTTGAGTGAGCTGATACCGCTCGCCGCAGCCGAACGAC
CGAGCGCAGCGAGTCAGTGAGCGAGGAAGCGGAAGAGCGCCTGATGCGGTATTTTCTCCTTACGCATCTG
TGCGGTATTTCACACCGCATATATGGTGCACTCTCAGTACAATCTGCTCTGATGCCGCATAGTTAAGCCA
GTATACACTCCGCTATCGCTACGTGACTGGGTCATGGCTGCGCCCCGACACCCGCCAACACCCGCTGACG
CGCCCTGACGGGCTTGTCTGCTCCCGGCATCCGCTTACAGACAAGCTGTGACCGTCTCCGGGAGCTGCAT
GTGTCAGAGGTTTTCACCGTCATCACCGAAACGCGCGAGGCAGCTGCGGTAAAGCTCATCAGCGTGGTCG
TGAAGCGATTCACAGATGTCTGCCTGTTCATCCGCGTCCAGCTCGTTGAGTTTCTCCAGAAGCGTTAATG
TCTGGCTTCTGATAAAGCGGGCCATGTTAAGGGCGGTTTTTTCCTGTTTGGTCACTGATGCCTCCGTGTA
AGGGGGATTTCTGTTCATGGGGGTAATGATACCGATGAAACGAGAGAGGATGCTCACGATACGGGTTACT
GATGATGAACATGCCCGGTTACTGGAACGTTGTGAGGGTAAACAACTGGCGGTATGGATGCGGCGGGACC
AGAGAAAAATCACTCAGGGTCAATGCCAGCGCTTCGTTAATACAGATGTAGGTGTTCCACAGGGTAGCCA
GCAGCATCCTGCGATGCAGATCCGGAACATAATGGTGCAGGGCGCTGACTTCCGCGTTTCCAGACTTTAC
GAAACACGGAAACCGAAGACCATTCATGTTGTTGCTCAGGTCGCAGACGTTTTGCAGCAGCAGTCGCTTC
ACGTTCGCTCGCGTATCGGTGATTCATTCTGCTAACCAGTAAGGCAACCCCGCCAGCCTAGCCGGGTCCT
CAACGACAGGAGCACGATCATGCGCACCCGTGGGGCCGCCATGCCGGCGATAATGGCCTGCTTCTCGCCG
AAACGTTTGGTGGCGGGACCAGTGACGAAGGCTTGAGCGAGGGCGTGCAAGATTCCGAATACCGCAAGCG
ACAGGCCGATCATCGTCGCGCTCCAGCGAAAGCGGTCCTCGCCGAAAATGACCCAGAGCGCTGCCGGCAC
CTGTCCTACGAGTTGCATGATAAAGAAGACAGTCATAAGTGCGGCGACGATAGTCATGCCCCGCGCCCAC
CGGAAGGAGCTGACTGGGTTGAAGGCTCTCAAGGGCATCGGTCGAGATCCCGGTGCCTAATGAGTGAGCT
AACTTACATTAATTGCGTTGCGCTCACTGCCCGCTTTCCAGTCGGGAAACCTGTCGTGCCAGCTGCATTA
ATGAATCGGCCAACGCGCGGGGAGAGGCGGTTTGCGTATTGGGCGCCAGGGTGGTTTTTCTTTTCACCAG
TGAGACGGGCAACAGCTGATTGCCCTTCACCGCCTGGCCCTGAGAGAGTTGCAGCAAGCGGTCCACGCTG
GTTTGCCCCAGCAGGCGAAAATCCTGTTTGATGGTGGTTAACGGCGGGATATAACATGAGCTGTCTTCGG
TATCGTCGTATCCCACTACCGAGATATCCGCACCAACGCGCAGCCCGGACTCGGTAATGGCGCGCATTGC
GCCCAGCGCCATCTGATCGTTGGCAACCAGCATCGCAGTGGGAACGATGCCCTCATTCAGCATTTGCATG
GTTTGTTGAAAACCGGACATGGCACTCCAGTCGCCTTCCCGTTCCGCTATCGGCTGAATTTGATTGCGAG
TGAGATATTTATGCCAGCCAGCCAGACGCAGACGCGCCGAGACAGAACTTAATGGGCCCGCTAACAGCGC
GATTTGCTGGTGACCCAATGCGACCAGATGCTCCACGCCCAGTCGCGTACCGTCTTCATGGGAGAAAATA
ATACTGTTGATGGGTGTCTGGTCAGAGACATCAAGAAATAACGCCGGAACATTAGTGCAGGCAGCTTCCA
CAGCAATGGCATCCTGGTCATCCAGCGGATAGTTAATGATCAGCCCACTGACGCGTTGCGCGAGAAGATT
GTGCACCGCCGCTTTACAGGCTTCGACGCCGCTTCGTTCTACCATCGACACCACCACGCTGGCACCCAGT
TGATCGGCGCGAGATTTAATCGCCGCGACAATTTGCGACGGCGCGTGCAGGGCCAGACTGGAGGTGGCAA
CGCCAATCAGCAACGACTGTTTGCCCGCCAGTTGTTGTGCCACGCGGTTGGGAATGTAATTCAGCTCCGC
CATCGCCGCTTCCACTTTTTCCCGCGTTTTCGCAGAAACGTGGCTGGCCTGGTTCACCACGCGGGAAACG
GTCTGATAAGAGACACCGGCATACTCTGCGACATCGTATAACGTTACTGGTTTCACATTCACCACCCTGA
ATTGACTCTCTTCCGGGCGCTATCATGCCATACCGCGAAAGGTTTTGCGCCATTCGATGGTGTCCGGGAT
CTCGACGCTCTCCCTTATGCGACTCCTGCATTAGGAAGCAGCCCAGTAGTAGGTTGAGGCCGTTGAGCAC
CGCCGCCGCAAGGAATGGTGCATGCAAGGAGATGGCGCCCAACAGTCCCCCGGCCACGGGGCCTGCCACC
ATACCCACGCCGAAACAAGCGCTCATGAGCCCGAAGTGGCGAGCCCGATCTTCCCCATCGGTGATGTCGG
CGATATAGGCGCCAGCAACCGCACCTGTGGCGCCGGTGATGCCGGCCACGATGCGTCCGGCGTAGAGGAT
CGAGATCTCGATCCCGCGAAATTAATACGACTCACTATAGGGGAATTGTGAGCGGATAACAATTCCCCTC
TAGAAATAATTTTGTTTAACTTTAAGAAGGAGATATACATATGCCAGAAACTGAAGAAATTAGCAAAGGG
CTTGAGGATGTCAATATAAAGTGGACAAGGCTCACGACCATCGACGGAAATAAGGGAATCCTGCGATACG
GGGGCTATTCTGTCGAAGATATAATTGCCTCTGGGGCACAGGATGAGGAGATCCAGTATCTGTTCCTGTA
TGGGAACCTTCCAACTGAACAGGAGCTCAGAAAATACAAGGAAACCGTCCAGAAGGGTTATAAGATACCA
GATTTTGTCATAAACGCCATAAGGCAGCTGCCAAGGGAATCGGATGCTGTGGCAATGCAGATGGCCGCGG
TTGCAGCCATGGCAGCATCGGAGACAAAGTTCAAGTGGAACAAGGATACGGACAGAGACGTTGCAGCAGA
AATGATCGGCAGGATGTCAGCGATAACCGTGAACGTGTACAGGCACATAATGAACATGCCGGCCGAGCTT
CCGAAACCATCAGACAGCTACGCTGAGAGCTTCCTGAACGCTGCGTTTGGAAGGAAGGCAACAAAGGAAG
AGATAGACGCCATGAATACGGCACTGATTCTCTACACAGACCATGAGGTGCCTGCATCTACCACGGCAGG
CTTGGTCGCGGTATCAACCCTCTCAGACATGTACTCCGGCATAACTGCAGCTCTTGCGGCCCTCAAGGGT
CCGCTGCATGGCGGTGCAGCTGAGGCAGCAATAGCGCAGTTCGATGAGATAAAGGATCCCGCCATGGTGG
AGAAGTGGTTCAACGACAACATAATAAACGGAAAGAAGAGACTCATGGGCTTCGGCCACAGGGTATACAA
GACCTACGATCCAAGGGCAAAGATATTCAAGGGCATCGCTGAGAAACTCTCCAGCAAGAAGCCAGAGGTG
CACAAGGTATATGAGATCGCCACGAAGCTTGAAGACTTTGGCATCAAGGCATTCGGTTCAAAGGGCATAT
ATCCGAACACGGATTACTTCTCCGGAATAGTATACATGTCCATAGGATTCCCGCTGAGGAACAACATATA
CACGGCGCTCTTCGCGCTATCCAGGGTTACAGGGTGGCAGGCACACTTCATAGAGTACGTGGAGGAACAG
CAGAGACTGATTAGGCCGAGAGCCGTTTACGTCGGTCCTGCAGAGAGAAAGTACGTACCCATCGCTGAAA
GAAAGTGACTCGAGCACCACCACCACCACCACTGAGATCCGGCTGCTAACAAAGCCCGAAAGGAAGCTGA
GTTGGCTGCTGCCACCGCTGAGCAATAACTAGCATAACCCCTTGGGGCCTCTAAACGGGTCTTGAGGGGT
TTTTTGCTGAAAGGAGGAACTATATCCGGAT
Features (pLannotate 1.2.2; 19 found; start..end, strand, type, name):
     12..467     +  rep_origin     f1 ori (sequence partly withheld): f1 bacteriophage origin of replication; arrow indicates direction of (+) strand synthesis
    494..551     +  promoter       AmpR promoter (fragment): bla
    560..1375    -  CDS            KanR: aminoglycoside phosphotransferase; aph(3')-Ia; confers resistance to kanamycin in bacteria or G418 (Geneticin®) in eukaryotes
   1497..2085    +  rep_origin     ori: high-copy-number ColE1/pMB1/pBR322/pUC origin of replication
   2271..2413    -  misc_feature   bom: basis of mobility region from pBR322
   2515..2706    -  CDS            rop: Rop protein, which maintains plasmids at low copy number; rop
   2723..3103    +  CDS            YPB1_ECOLX: Protein predicted: Swiss-Prot protein existence level 4. From Escherichia coli.
   3175..3466    -  CDS            TcR (fragment): tetracycline efflux protein; tet; confers resistance to tetracycline
   3481..3502    -  protein_bind   CAP binding site: CAP binding activates transcription in the presence of cAMP. E. coli catabolite activator protein
   3515..4597    -  CDS            lacI: lac repressor; lacI; The lac repressor binds to the lac operator to inhibit transcription in E. coli. This inhibition can be relieved by adding lactose or isopropyl-β-D-thiogalactopyranoside (IPTG).
   4598..4675    -  promoter       lacI promoter: lacI
   4683..4962    -  CDS            TcR (fragment): tetracycline efflux protein; tet; confers resistance to tetracycline
   4984..5002    +  promoter       T7 promoter: promoter for bacteriophage T7 RNA polymerase
   5003..5027    +  protein_bind   lac operator: The lac repressor binds to the lac operator to inhibit transcription in E. coli. This inhibition can be relieved by adding lactose or isopropyl-β-D-thiogalactopyranoside (IPTG). lac repressor encoded by lacI
   5042..5064    +  RBS            RBS: efficient ribosome binding site from bacteriophage T7 gene 10 (Olins and Rangwala, 1989)
   5072..6226    +  CDS            gltA: CISY_THEAC - Experimental evidence at protein level: Swiss-Prot protein existence level 1. From Thermoplasma acidophilum (strain ATCC 25905 / DSM 1728 / JCM 9062 / NBRC 15155 / AMRC-C165).
   6236..6253    +  CDS            9xHis (fragment): 9xHis affinity tag
   6263..6312    +  CDS            SET1 (fragment): solubility-enhancement tag derived from T7 phage gene 10B
   6320..6367    +  terminator     T7 terminator: transcription terminator for bacteriophage T7 RNA polymerase
