[The description below was written by a language model from this plasmid's Addgene catalogue record and pLannotate feature annotations shown in this document.]
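Description:
pJK436 is a bacterial expression plasmid built on the pET24a backbone for producing citrate synthase (gltA) from the thermoacidophilic archaeon Thermoplasma acidophilum DSM 1728 in Escherichia coli. The 6,392 bp plasmid replicates from a pBR322-type ColE1 origin accompanied by the bom mobilisation region and the rop gene, which restrains copy number, and it also carries an f1 phage origin that permits single-stranded DNA production. Selection is by kanamycin, through the aph(3')-Ia aminoglycoside phosphotransferase gene. Short tetracycline-resistance fragments and a predicted open reading frame flagged in the annotation are pBR322-derived backbone remnants, not functional markers.

The citrate synthase coding sequence was inserted between the NdeI and XhoI sites, both of which were retained, so translation begins at the vector's start codon downstream of the strong phage T7 gene 10 ribosome binding site. Transcription is driven by a T7 promoter followed directly by a lac operator, and the plasmid supplies its own lacI repressor. Expression therefore requires a host providing T7 RNA polymerase and is induced by IPTG or lactose, with a T7 terminator ending the transcript. The vector's histidine-tag coding sequence lies just downstream of the XhoI site, annotated as a six-codon His fragment. However, the record lists no tag and does not show whether the insert keeps its own stop codon, so it is unclear whether the protein is made with a C-terminal His tag or in native form. The short "SET1" hit after the tag is likely incidental vector sequence. The stated purpose is recombinant production of the enzyme; the record does not specify downstream uses.
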