Addgene plasmid #72477: pJK436
Purpose: Produces Thermoplasma acidophilum citrate synthase
Depositing lab: T. J. Kappock. Depositing organization: Washington University in Saint Louis.
Backbone
  Vector backbone: pET24a
  Backbone size w/o insert (bp): 5310
  Total vector size (bp): 6392
  Vector type: Bacterial Expression
Growth in bacteria
  Bacterial resistance: Kanamycin, 50 μg/mL
  Growth temperature: 37°C
  Growth strain: DH5alpha
  Copy number: Unknown
Gene/Insert
  Gene/Insert name: citrate synthase (alt name: gltA)
  Species: Thermoplasma acidophilum DSM 1728
  GenBank ID: TA_RS00855 P21553
  Promoter: T7
  Cloning method: Restriction Enzyme; 5′ cloning site NdeI (not destroyed); 3′ cloning site XhoI (not destroyed)
  Sequencing primers: 5′ T7 promoter; 3′ T7 terminator
Terms and licenses: Academic/Nonprofit Terms; Industry Terms: Not Available to Industry
How to cite: pJK436 was a gift from T. J. Kappock (Addgene plasmid # 72477 ; http://n2t.net/addgene:72477 ; RRID:Addgene_72477)
