>Addgene plasmid #72477 | pJK436 | addgene partial sequence | sequence record 138173 | T7 5'-TAATACGACTCACTATAGGG-3'
TTTTGTTTAACTTTAAGAAGGAGATATACATATGCCAGAAACTGAAGAAATTAGCAAAGGGCTTGAGGAT
GTCAATATAAAGTGGACAAGGCTCACGACCATCGACGGAAATAAGGGAATCCTGCGATACGGGGGCTATT
CTGTCGAAGATATAATTGCCTCTGGGGCACAGGATGAGGAGATCCAGTATCTGTTCCTGTATGGGAACCT
TCCAACTGAACAGGAGCTCAGAAAATACAAGGAAACCGTCCAGAAGGGTTATAAGATACCAGATTTTGTC
ATAAACGCCATAAGGCAGCTGCCAAGGGAATCGGATGCTGTGGCAATGCAGATGGCCGCGGTTGCAGCCA
TGGCAGCATCGGAGACAAAGTTCAAGTGGAACAAGGATACGGACAGAGACGTTGCAGCAGAAATGATCGG
CAGGATGTCAGCGATAACCGTGAACGTGTACAGGCACATAATGAACATGCCGGCCGAGCTTCCGAAACCA
TCAGACAGCTACGCTGAGAGCTTCCTGAACGCTGCGTTTGGAAGGAAGGCAACAAAGGAAGAGATAGACG
CCATGAATACGGCACTGATTCTCTACACAGACCATGAGGTGCCTGCATCTACCACGGCAGGCTTGGTCGC
GGTATCAACCCTCTCAGACATGTACTCCGGCATAACTGCAGCTCTTGCGGCCCTCAAGGGTCCGCTGCAT
GGCGGTGCAGCTGAGGCAGCAATAGCGCAGTTCGATGAGATAAAGGATCCCGCCATGGTGGAGAAGTGGT
TCAACGACAACATAATAAACGGAAAGAAGAGACTCATGGGCTTCGGCCACAGGGTATACAAGACCTACGA
TCCAAGGGCAAAGATATTCAAGGGCATCGCTGAGAAACTCTCCAGCAAGAAGCCAGAGGTGCACAAGGTA
TATGAGATCGCCACGAAGCTTGAAGACTTTGGCATCAAGGCATTCGGTTCAAAGGGCATATATCCGAA
