>Addgene plasmid #72477 | pJK436 | addgene partial sequence | sequence record 138174 | T7term 5'-GCTAGTTATTGCTCAGCGG-3'
TTTGTTAGCAGCCGGATCTCAGTGGTGGTGGTGGTGGTGCTCGAGTCACTTTCTTTCAGCGATGGGTACG
TACTTTCTCTCTGCAGGACCGACGTAAACGGCTCTCGGCCTAATCAGTCTCTGCTGTTCCTCCACGTACT
CTATGAAGTGTGCCTGCCACCCTGTAACCCTGGATAGCGCGAAGAGCGCCGTGTATATGTTGTTCCTCAG
CGGGAATCCTATGGACATGTATACTATTCCGGAGAAGTAATCCGTGTTCGGATATATGCCCTTTGAACCG
AATGCCTTGATGCCAAAGTCTTCAAGCTTCGTGGCGATCTCATATACCTTGTGCACCTCTGGCTTCTTGC
TGGAGAGTTTCTCAGCGATGCCCTTGAATATCTTTGCCCTTGGATCGTAGGTCTTGTATACCCTGTGGCC
GAAGCCCATGAGTCTCTTCTTTCCGTTTATTATGTTGTCGTTGAACCACTTCTCCACCATGGCGGGATCC
TTTATCTCATCGAACTGCGCTATTGCTGCCTCAGCTGCACCGCCATGCAGCGGACCCTTGAGGGCCGCAA
GAGCTGCAGTTATGCCGGAGTACATGTCTGAGAGGGTTGATACCGCGACCAAGCCTGCCGTGGTAGATGC
AGGCACCTCATGGTCTGTGTAGAGAATCAGTGCCGTATTCATGGCGTCTATCTCTTCCTTTGTTGCCTTC
CTTCCAAACGCAGCGTTCAGGAAGCTCTCAGCGTAGCTGTCTGATGGTTTCGGAAGCTCGGCCGGCATGT
TCATTATGTGCCTGTACACGTTCACGGTTATCGCTGACATCCTGCCGATCATTTCTGCTGCAACGTCTCT
GTCCGTATCCTTGTTCCACTTGAACTTTGTCTCCGATGCTGCCATGGCTGCAACCGCGGCCATCTGCATT
GCCACAGCATCCGATTCCCTTGGCAGCTGCCTTATGGCGTTTATGACAAAATCTGG
